>Addgene plasmid #192087 | V5-WT-long-UBASH3A | addgene full sequence | sequence record 379898 | Addgene NGS Result
ATGCCGCATAGTTAAGCCAGTATCTGCTCCCTGCTTGTGTGTTGGAGGTCGCTGAGTAGTGCGCGAGCAA
AATTTAAGCTACAACAAGGCAAGGCTTGACCGACAATTGCATGAAGAATCTGCTTAGGGTTAGGCGTTTT
GCGCTGCTTCGCGATGTACGGGCCAGATATACGCGTTGACATTGATTATTGACTAGTTATTAATAGTAAT
CAATTACGGGGTCATTAGTTCATAGCCCATATATGGAGTTCCGCGTTACATAACTTACGGTAAATGGCCC
GCCTGGCTGACCGCCCAACGACCCCCGCCCATTGACGTCAATAATGACGTATGTTCCCATAGTAACGCCA
ATAGGGACTTTCCATTGACGTCAATGGGTGGAGTATTTACGGTAAACTGCCCACTTGGCAGTACATCAAG
TGTATCATATGCCAAGTACGCCCCCTATTGACGTCAATGACGGTAAATGGCCCGCCTGGCATTATGCCCA
GTACATGACCTTATGGGACTTTCCTACTTGGCAGTACATCTACGTATTAGTCATCGCTATTACCATGGTG
ATGCGGTTTTGGCAGTACATCAATGGGCGTGGATAGCGGTTTGACTCACGGGGATTTCCAAGTCTCCACC
CCATTGACGTCAATGGGAGTTTGTTTTGGCACCAAAATCAACGGGACTTTCCAAAATGTCGTAACAACTC
CGCCCCATTGACGCAAATGGGCGGTAGGCGTGTACGGTGGGAGGTCTATATAAGCAGAGCTCTCTGGCTA
ACTAGAGAACCCACTGCTTACTGGCTTATCGAAATTAATACGACTCACTATAGGGAGACCCAAGCTGGCT
AGTTAAGCTTACCATGGGTAAGCCTATCCCTAACCCTCTCCTCGGTCTCGATTCTACGGAAAACCTGTAT
TTTCAGGGCCCGGATCCGTCGACGAATTCTGCAGATATCACAAGTTTGTACAAAAAAGCAGGCTTCATGG
CAGCGGGGGAGACGCAGCTCTACGCCAAGGTCTCCAACAAGCTCAAGAGCCGCAGCAGCCCCTCGCTCCT
GGAGCCCCTCCTGGCCATGGGCTTCCCGGTGCACACCGCGCTGAAAGCGTTGGCAGCCACGGGGAGGAAG
ACGGCGGAGGAGGCCTTGGCCTGGCTGCATGATCATTGCAATGACCCTTCCCTAGACGACCCCATCCCCC
AGGAGTATGCCCTTTTCCTCTGTCCAACGGGGCCCCTGCTGGAAAAACTTCAAGAGTTCTGGAGAGAGAG
CAAGCGCCAGTGTGCAAAGAACAGAGCTCATGAGGTCTTCCCACACGTGACACTCTGTGACTTCTTCACG
TGTGAAGACCAGAAGGTGGAATGCCTGTACGAGGCGCTGAAGAGAGCTGGAGACAGGCTCCTGGGCTCCT
TCCCCACGGCCGTGCCTCTGGCTCTCCACTCCTCCATCAGCTACCTCGGCTTCTTCGTCAGTGGCAGCCC
CGCAGACGTCATCCGGGAATTCGCCATGACCTTCGCCACGGAAGCATCTCTCTTAGCAGGCACTTCCGTT
TCCCGCTTCTGGATTTTCAGCCAGGTGCCTGGACATGGCCCTAACCTGAGGCTGAGCAATTTAACTAGAG
CCTCCTTCGTGAGCCACTACATCCTTCAAAAATACTGCTCCGTGAAGCCTTGCACCAAACAGCTGCATCT
GACCTTGGCCCACAAGTTCTACCCCCACCACCAGAGGACGCTGGAGCAGCTGGCCAGAGCCATCCCCCTG
GGCCACAGCTGCCAGTGGACCGCAGCACTCTACTCCCGAGACATGCGCTTTGTGCACTACCAGACCCTGA
GAGCCCTATTCCAGTACAAACCCCAGAACGTGGATGAGCTGACGCTAAGTCCTGGTGACTACATCTTTGT
GGACCCCACGCAGCAGGACGAAGCCAGCGAGGGCTGGGTGATTGGGATCTCACAGCGGACGGGCTGCCGG
GGCTTCCTGCCGGAAAACTACACGGATCGAGCCAGTGAGTCTGACACGTGGGTGAAGCACAGGATGTACA
CCTTCAGTCTAGCCACAGACCTGAACTCCAGAAAGGATGGTGAAGCCAGCAGCAGATGCAGCGGGGAATT
TCTTCCACAAACGGCAAGGAGTCTTAGCAGCTTACAGGCCTTGCAGGCTACCGTTGCAAGGAAGAGTGTG
CTGGTGGTTCGCCACGGGGAGAGAGTGGATCAGATCTTCGGGAAGGCATGGCTGCAGCAATGCTCCACTC
CTGATGGGAAATACTACAGGCCAGACCTGAATTTCCCCTGCAGTCTGCCCAGGCGGAGTCGTGGGATCAA
AGACTTTGAAAACGATCCCCCATTATCATCGTGTGGCATTTTCCAGTCCAGAATTGCAGGGGACGCGCTA
CTGGACAGTGGTATCAGAATCAGCTCTGTGTTTGCCTCCCCAGCCCTCCGCTGTGTGCAGACGGCCAAAC
TCATCCTGGAAGAACTCAAACTGGAGAAAAAAATCAAGATACGAGTGGAACCTGGAATCTTTGAATGGAC
AAAATGGGAAGCTGGCAAAACCACCCCAACCCTCATGAGCCTGGAAGAGCTGAAAGAGGCAAATTTCAAC
ATTGACACTGATTACAGGCCCGCGTTTCCCCTGTCCGCCCTCATGCCGGCCGAGAGCTACCAGGAGTACA
TGGACAGGTGCACGGCGAGCATGGTGCAAATCGTCAACACCTGCCCGCAGGACACGGGTGTCATCCTAAT
TGTGAGTCACGGCTCCACTCTGGACTCCTGCACGCGGCCACTGCTCGGGCTGCCGCCCCGGGAATGTGGG
GATTTTGCCCAACTCGTGAGAAAGATCCCTTCCCTGGGCATGTGCTTCTGTGAAGAAAATAAAGAGGAAG
GAAAATGGGAGTTGGTGAACCCACCGGTGAAGACCCTGACCCACGGGGCGAACGCAGCATTTAACTGGAG
GAACTGGATCTCAGGCAACTGAAACCCAGCTTTCTTGTACAAAGTGGTGATAAACCCGCTGATCAGCCTC
GACTGTGCCTTCTAGTTGCCAGCCATCTGTTGTTTGCCCCTCCCCCGTGCCTTCCTTGACCCTGGAAGGT
GCCACTCCCACTGTCCTTTCCTAATAAAATGAGGAAATTGCATCGCATTGTCTGAGTAGGTGTCATTCTA
TTCTGGGGGGTGGGGTGGGGCAGGACAGCAAGGGGGAGGATTGGGAAGACAATAGCAGGCATGCTGGGGA
TGCGGTGGGCTCTATGGCTTCTGAGGCGGAAAGAACCAGCTGGGGCTCTAGGGGGTATCCCC
[124 nt withheld, positions 3283-3406]
C
[91 nt withheld, positions 3408-3498]
A
[49 nt withheld, positions 3500-3548]
CCTTTGACGTTGGAGTCCACGTTCTTT
[37 nt withheld, positions 3576-3612]
ACCCTATCTCGGTCTATTCTTTTGATTTATAAGGGATTTTGCCGATTTCGGCCTATTGGTTAAAAAATGA
GCTGATTTAACAAAAATTTAACGCGAATTAATTCTGTGGAATGTGTGTCAGTTAGGGTGTGGAAAGTCCC
CAGGCTCCCCAGCAGGCAGAAGTATGCAAAGCATGCATCTCAATTAGTCAGCAACCAGGTGTGGAAAGTC
CCCAGGCTCCCCAGCAGGCAGAAGTATGCAAAGCATGCATCTCAATTAGTCAGCAACCATAGTCCCGCCC
CTAACTCCGCCCATCCCGCCCCTAACTCCGCCCAGTTCCGCCCATTCTCCGCCCCATGGCTGACTAATTT
TTTTTATTTATGCAGAGGCCGAGGCCGCCTCTGCCTCTGAGCTATTCCAGAAGTAGTGAGGAGGCTTTTT
TGGAGGCCTAGGCTTTTGCAAAAAGCTCCCGGGAGCTTGTATATCCATTTTCGGATCTGATCAAGAGACA
GGATGAGGATCGTTTCGCATGATTGAACAAGATGGATTGCACGCAGGTTCTCCGGCCGCTTGGGTGGAGA
GGCTATTCGGCTATGACTGGGCACAACAGACAATCGGCTGCTCTGATGCCGCCGTGTTCCGGCTGTCAGC
GCAGGGGCGCCCGGTTCTTTTTGTCAAGACCGACCTGTCCGGTGCCCTGAATGAACTGCAGGACGAGGCA
GCGCGGCTATCGTGGCTGGCCACGACGGGCGTTCCTTGCGCAGCTGTGCTCGACGTTGTCACTGAAGCGG
GAAGGGACTGGCTGCTATTGGGCGAAGTGCCGGGGCAGGATCTCCTGTCATCTCACCTTGCTCCTGCCGA
GAAAGTATCCATCATGGCTGATGCAATGCGGCGGCTGCATACGCTTGATCCGGCTACCTGCCCATTCGAC
CACCAAGCGAAACATCGCATCGAGCGAGCACGTACTCGGATGGAAGCCGGTCTTGTCGATCAGGATGATC
TGGACGAAGAGCATCAGGGGCTCGCGCCAGCCGAACTGTTCGCCAGGCTCAAGGCGCGCATGCCCGACGG
CGAGGATCTCGTCGTGACCCATGGCGATGCCTGCTTGCCGAATATCATGGTGGAAAATGGCCGCTTTTCT
GGATTCATCGACTGTGGCCGGCTGGGTGTGGCGGACCGCTATCAGGACATAGCGTTGGCTACCCGTGATA
TTGCTGAAGAGCTTGGCGGCGAATGGGCTGACCGCTTCCTCGTGCTTTACGGTATCGCCGCTCCCGATTC
GCAGCGCATCGCCTTCTATCGCCTTCTTGACGAGTTCTTCTGAGCGGGACTCTGGGGTTCGAAATGACCG
ACCAAGCGACGCCCAACCTGCCATCACGAGATTTCGATTCCACCGCCGCCTTCTATGAAAGGTTGGGCTT
CGGAATCGTTTTCCGGGACGCCGGCTGGATGATCCTCCAGCGCGGGGATCTCATGCTGGAGTTCTTCGCC
CACCCCAACTTGTTTATTGCAGCTTATAATGGTTACAAATAAAGCAATAGCATCACAAATTTCACAAATA
AAGCATTTTTTTCACTGCATTCTAGTTGTGGTTTGTCCAAACTCATCAATGTATCTTATCATGTCTGTAT
ACCGTCGACCTCTAGCTAGAGCTTGGCGTAATCATGGTCATAGCTGTTTCCTGTGTGAAATTGTTATCCG
CTCACAATTCCACACAACATACGAGCCGGAAGCATAAAGTGTAAAGCCTGGGGTGCCTAATGAGTGAGCT
AACTCACATTAATTGCGTTGCGCTCACTGCCCGCTTTCCAGTCGGGAAACCTGTCGTGCCAGCTGCATTA
ATGAATCGGCCAACGCGCGGGGAGAGGCGGTTTGCGTATTGGGCGCTCTTCCGCTTCCTCGCTCACTGAC
TCGCTGCGCTCGGTCGTTCGGCTGCGGCGAGCGGTATCAGCTCACTCAAAGGCGGTAATACGGTTATCCA
CAGAATCAGGGGATAACGCAGGAAAGAACATGTGAGCAAAAGGCCAGCAAAAGGCCAGGAACCGTAAAAA
GGCCGCGTTGCTGGCGTTTTTCCATAGGCTCCGCCCCCCTGACGAGCATCACAAAAATCGACGCTCAAGT
CAGAGGTGGCGAAACCCGACAGGACTATAAAGATACCAGGCGTTTCCCCCTGGAAGCTCCCTCGTGCGCT
CTCCTGTTCCGACCCTGCCGCTTACCGGATACCTGTCCGCCTTTCTCCCTTCGGGAAGCGTGGCGCTTTC
TCATAGCTCACGCTGTAGGTATCTCAGTTCGGTGTAGGTCGTTCGCTCCAAGCTGGGCTGTGTGCACGAA
CCCCCCGTTCAGCCCGACCGCTGCGCCTTATCCGGTAACTATCGTCTTGAGTCCAACCCGGTAAGACACG
ACTTATCGCCACTGGCAGCAGCCACTGGTAACAGGATTAGCAGAGCGAGGTATGTAGGCGGTGCTACAGA
GTTCTTGAAGTGGTGGCCTAACTACGGCTACACTAGAAGAACAGTATTTGGTATCTGCGCTCTGCTGAAG
CCAGTTACCTTCGGAAAAAGAGTTGGTAGCTCTTGATCCGGCAAACAAACCACCGCTGGTAGCGGTGGTT
TTTTTGTTTGCAAGCAGCAGATTACGCGCAGAAAAAAAGGATCTCAAGAAGATCCTTTGATCTTTTCTAC
GGGGTCTGACGCTCAGTGGAACGAAAACTCACGTTAAGGGATTTTGGTCATGAGATTATCAAAAAGGATC
TTCACCTAGATCCTTTTAAATTAAAAATGAAGTTTTAAATCAATCTAAAGTATATATGAGTAAACTTGGT
CTGACAGTTACCAATGCTTAATCAGTGAGGCACCTATCTCAGCGATCTGTCTATTTCGTTCATCCATAGT
TGCCTGACTCCCCGTCGTGTAGATAACTACGATACGGGAGGGCTTACCATCTGGCCCCAGTGCTGCAATG
ATACCGCGAGACCCACGCTCACCGGCTCCAGATTTATCAGCAATAAACCAGCCAGCCGGAAGGGCCGAGC
GCAGAAGTGGTCCTGCAACTTTATCCGCCTCCATCCAGTCTATTAATTGTTGCCGGGAAGCTAGAGTAAG
TAGTTCGCCAGTTAATAGTTTGCGCAACGTTGTTGCCATTGCTACAGGCATCGTGGTGTCACGCTCGTCG
TTTGGTATGGCTTCATTCAGCTCCGGTTCCCAACGATCAAGGCGAGTTACATGATCCCCCATGTTGTGCA
AAAAAGCGGTTAGCTCCTTCGGTCCTCCGATCGTTGTCAGAAGTAAGTTGGCCGCAGTGTTATCACTCAT
GGTTATGGCAGCACTGCATAATTCTCTTACTGTCATGCCATCCGTAAGATGCTTTTCTGTGACTGGTGAG
TACTCAACCAAGTCATTCTGAGAATAGTGTATGCGGCGACCGAGTTGCTCTTGCCCGGCGTCAATACGGG
ATAATACCGCGCCACATAGCAGAACTTTAAAAGTGCTCATCATTGGAAAACGTTCTTCGGGGCGAAAACT
CTCAAGGATCTTACCGCTGTTGAGATCCAGTTCGATGTAACCCACTCGTGCACCCAACTGATCTTCAGCA
TCTTTTACTTTCACCAGCGTTTCTGGGTGAGCAAAAACAGGAAGGCAAAATGCCGCAAAAAAGGGAATAA
GGGCGACACGGAAATGTTGAATACTCATACTCTTCCTTTTTCAATATTATTGAAGCATTTATCAGGGTTA
TTGTCTCATGAGCGGATACATATTTGAATGTATTTAGAAAAATAAACAAATAGGGGTTCCGCGCACATTT
CCCCGAAAAGTGCCACCTGACGTCGACGGATCGGGAGATCTCCCGATCCCCTATGGTGCACTCTCAGTAC
AATCTGCTCTG
Features (pLannotate 1.2.2; 24 found; start..end, strand, type, name):
    178..557     +  enhancer       CMV enhancer: human cytomegalovirus immediate early enhancer
    558..761     +  promoter       CMV promoter: human cytomegalovirus (CMV) immediate early promoter
    757..790     +  LTR            5' LTR (truncated) (fragment): truncated 5' long terminal repeat (LTR) from HIV-1
    806..824     +  promoter       T7 promoter: promoter for bacteriophage T7 RNA polymerase
    857..898     +  CDS            V5 tag: epitope tag from simian virus 5
    899..919     +  CDS            TEV site: tobacco etch virus (TEV) protease recognition and cleavage site
    950..974     +  protein_bind   attB1: mutant version of attB; recombination site for the Gateway® BP reaction BP Clonase™
    977..2959    +  CDS            UBASH3A: UBS3A_HUMAN - Also known as STS2. Experimental evidence at protein level: Swiss-Prot protein existence level 1. Interferes with CBL-mediated down-regulation and degradation of receptor-type tyrosine kinases. Promotes accumulation of activated target receptors, such as T-cell receptors, EGFR and PDGFRB, on the cell surface. Exhibits negligigle protein tyrosine phosphatase activity at neutral pH. May act as a dominant-negative regulator of UBASH3B- dependent dephosphorylation. May inhibit dynamin-dependent endocytic pathways by functionally sequestering dynamin via its SH3 domain. From Homo sapi
   2964..2988    -  protein_bind   attB2: mutant version of attB; recombination site for the Gateway® BP reaction BP Clonase™
   3013..3237    +  polyA_signal   bGH poly(A) signal: bovine growth hormone polyadenylation signal
   3241..3262    +  promoter       SV40 promoter (fragment): SV40 enhancer and early promoter
   3283..3711    +  rep_origin     f1 ori (sequence partly withheld): f1 bacteriophage origin of replication; arrow indicates direction of (+) strand synthesis
   3725..4054    +  promoter       SV40 promoter: SV40 enhancer and early promoter
   4121..4912    +  CDS            neo: KKA2_KLEPN - Also known as kan, nptII. Experimental evidence at protein level: Swiss-Prot protein existence level 1. Resistance to kanamycin, neomycin, paromomycin, ribostamycin, butirosin and gentamicin B. From Klebsiella pneumoniae.
   4936..5094    +  CDS            ble (fragment): BLE_KLEPN - Experimental evidence at protein level: Swiss-Prot protein existence level 1. Binding protein with a strong affinity to the bleomycin family of antibiotics. Binds to CL990; an antimitotic-antibiotic compound. From Klebsiella pneumoniae.
   5089..5210    +  polyA_signal   SV40 poly(A) signal: SV40 polyadenylation signal
   5283..5299    -  protein_bind   lac operator: The lac repressor binds to the lac operator to inhibit transcription in E. coli. This inhibition can be relieved by adding lactose or isopropyl-β-D-thiogalactopyranoside (IPTG). lac repressor encoded by lacI
   5307..5337    -  promoter       lac promoter: promoter for the E. coli lac operon
   5352..5373    -  protein_bind   CAP binding site: CAP binding activates transcription in the presence of cAMP. E. coli catabolite activator protein
   5386..5478    -  CDS            lacI (fragment): lac repressor; lacI; The lac repressor binds to the lac operator to inhibit transcription in E. coli. This inhibition can be relieved by adding lactose or isopropyl-β-D-thiogalactopyranoside (IPTG).
   5661..6249    -  rep_origin     ori: high-copy-number ColE1/pMB1/pBR322/pUC origin of replication
   6420..7280    -  CDS            AmpR: β-lactamase; bla; confers resistance to ampicillin, carbenicillin, and related antibiotics
   7281..7385    -  promoter       AmpR promoter: bla
   7444..23      -  misc_feature   bom (fragment) (across the origin): basis of mobility region from pBR322
