[The description below was written by a language model from this plasmid's Addgene catalogue record and pLannotate feature annotations shown in this document.]
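Description:
V5-WT-long-UBASH3A is a mammalian expression plasmid of about 7.5 kb built on the pcDNA3.1/nV5-DEST Gateway destination backbone. It carries the wild-type long isoform of human UBASH3A (also known as TULA, CLIP4 or STS-2). In E. coli it replicates from a high-copy ColE1/pUC-type origin and is selected with ampicillin through the β-lactamase gene and its native promoter. An f1 origin is also present, which allows single-stranded DNA production. For mammalian cells, a neomycin phosphotransferase gene flanked by the SV40 enhancer/early promoter and the SV40 polyadenylation signal provides a marker of the kind used for G418 selection of stable transfectants.

The expression cassette is driven by the human cytomegalovirus immediate early enhancer and promoter. A T7 promoter downstream of it can serve for in vitro transcription or as a sequencing priming site. The reading frame opens with an N-terminal V5 epitope tag followed by a TEV protease recognition site. It continues across the attB1 site left by the Gateway recombination into the UBASH3A coding sequence of roughly 2 kb. The insert is closed by attB2, and transcripts are terminated by the bovine growth hormone polyadenylation signal. The annotation software also reports short fragments such as a truncated HIV-1 LTR, ble, lacI and bom; these are most likely backbone remnants or incidental sequence matches rather than functional elements.

UBASH3A is annotated as a regulator that interferes with CBL-mediated down-regulation of receptor tyrosine kinases and promotes surface accumulation of activated receptors, including T-cell receptors. The plasmid provides constitutive expression of the V5-tagged protein in transfected mammalian cells, where the tag allows detection or immunoprecipitation with anti-V5 antibodies.
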