Addgene plasmid #192087: V5-WT-long-UBASH3A
Purpose: Mammalian expression of human wild-type long-form UBASH3A with V5 tag
Depositing lab: Patrick Concannon. Depositing organization: University of Florida.
Backbone
  Vector backbone: pcDNA3.1/nV5-DEST
  Vector type: Mammalian Expression
Growth in bacteria
  Bacterial resistance: Ampicillin, 100 μg/mL
  Growth temperature: 37°C
  Growth strain: DH5alpha
  Copy number: Unknown
Gene/Insert
  Gene/Insert name: UBASH3A
  Species: H. sapiens (human)
  Entrez Gene: UBASH3A (a.k.a. TULA, CLIP4, STS-2)
  Tag / fusion protein: V5 (N terminal on insert)
  Cloning method: Gateway Cloning
Terms and licenses: Academic/Nonprofit Terms; Industry Terms: Not Available to Industry
How to cite: V5-WT-long-UBASH3A was a gift from Patrick Concannon (Addgene plasmid # 192087 ; http://n2t.net/addgene:192087 ; RRID:Addgene_192087)
